Addgene plasmid #92013: pCAGIG_V5-PPP6C
Purpose: Expresses V5-PPP6C, includes IRES-Emerald
Depositing lab: Joshua Mendell. Publication: An Argonaute phosphorylation cycle promotes microRNA-mediated silencing. Golden RJ, Chen B, Li T, Braun J, Manjunath H, Chen X, Wu J, Schmid V, Chang TC, Kopp F, Ramirez-Martinez A, Tagliabracci VS, Chen ZJ, Xie Y, Mendell JT. Nature. 2017 Feb 9;542(7640):197-202. doi: 10.1038/nature21025. Epub 2017 Jan 23. PubMed 28114302.
Backbone
  Vector backbone: pCAGIG
  Backbone manufacturer: Connie Cepko Lab (Addgene #11159)
  Vector type: Mammalian Expression
Growth in bacteria
  Bacterial resistance: Ampicillin, 100 μg/mL
  Growth temperature: 37°C
  Growth strain: NEB Stable
  Copy number: High Copy
Gene/Insert
  Gene/Insert name: PPP6C
  Species: H. sapiens (human)
  Entrez Gene: PPP6C (a.k.a. PP6, PP6C)
  Tag / fusion protein: V5 (N terminal on insert)
  Cloning method: Gateway Cloning
Resource information
  A portion of this plasmid was derived from a plasmid made by: The coding sequence for PPP6C was obtained from the Invitrogen Ultimate ORF LITE Library (Clone ID IOH7224).
Terms and licenses: Academic/Nonprofit Terms; Industry Terms: Not Available to Industry
Depositor comments: The fluorescent protein in this plasmid is mEmerald, but with F64 (a residue seen in unmodified GFP.)
How to cite: pCAGIG_V5-PPP6C was a gift from Joshua Mendell (Addgene plasmid # 92013 ; http://n2t.net/addgene:92013 ; RRID:Addgene_92013)
