[The description below was written by a language model from this plasmid's Addgene catalogue record and pLannotate feature annotations shown in this document.]
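Description:
pCAGIG_V5-PPP6C is a 7,189-nt mammalian expression plasmid built on the pCAGIG backbone. It produces the human protein phosphatase 6 catalytic subunit (PPP6C) with an N-terminal V5 epitope tag, together with a green fluorescent marker. In E. coli it is maintained as a high-copy plasmid through a ColE1/pUC-type origin and selected with ampicillin via the β-lactamase gene and its native promoter. The backbone also carries remnants of lac regulatory sequence. A short SV40 segment contains the SV40 origin, which can support episomal replication in cells expressing large T antigen, and an SV40 poly(A) signal.

Expression is driven by the composite CAG promoter, made up of the CMV immediate-early enhancer, the chicken β-actin promoter and a chimeric β-actin/β-globin intron, which gives strong, broadly active transcription in mammalian cells. The PPP6C open reading frame was introduced by Gateway cloning and is flanked by attB1 and attB2 sites. The annotation does not explicitly call a V5 tag. A small tag-like fragment lies just upstream of attB1, where the N-terminal V5 described in the catalogue would be expected. Downstream, an EMCV IRES allows cap-independent translation of a second cistron from the same transcript, which ends at a rabbit β-globin polyadenylation signal. The annotation software labels this second cistron EGFP, but the depositor states that it is mEmerald retaining F64, the residue found in unmodified GFP.

Because both proteins come from one bicistronic mRNA, green fluorescence marks the transfected cells that express V5-PPP6C, and the V5 epitope allows detection or immunoprecipitation of the phosphatase. The plasmid comes from a study of how an Argonaute phosphorylation cycle promotes microRNA-mediated silencing.
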