Features (pLannotate 1.2.2; 21 found; start..end, strand, type, name):
      4..383     +  enhancer       CMV enhancer: human cytomegalovirus immediate early enhancer
    386..661     +  promoter       chicken β-actin promoter: No description available
    662..1670    +  intron         chimeric intron: chimera between introns from chicken β-actin and rabbit β-globin
   1739..1764    +  misc_feature   12Pktag (fragment)
   1788..1808    +  protein_bind   attB1: mutant version of attB; core recombination site for the Gateway® BP reaction BP Clonase™
   1814..2728    +  CDS            PPP6C: PPP6_HUMAN - Also known as PPP6. Experimental evidence at protein level: Swiss-Prot protein existence level 1. Catalytic subunit of protein phosphatase 6 (PP6) (PubMed:17079228, PubMed:29053956). PP6 is a component of a signaling pathway regulating cell cycle progression in response to IL2 receptor stimulation (PubMed:10227379). N-terminal domain restricts G1 to S phase progression in cancer cells, in part through control of cyclin D1 (PubMed:17568194). During mitosis, regulates spindle positioning (PubMed:27335426). Downregulates MAP3K7 kinase activation of the IL1 signaling pathway by dephos
   2733..2757    -  protein_bind   attB2: mutant version of attB; recombination site for the Gateway® BP reaction BP Clonase™
   2945..3407    +  misc_feature   IRES: internal ribosome entry site (IRES) of the encephalomyocarditis virus (EMCV)
   3421..4140    +  CDS            EGFP: the original enhanced GFP (Yang et al., 1996) mammalian codon-optimized
   4278..4333    +  polyA_signal   β-globin poly(A) signal: rabbit β-globin polyadenylation signal (Gil and Proudfoot, 1987)
   4716..4732    -  protein_bind   lac operator: The lac repressor binds to the lac operator to inhibit transcription in E. coli. This inhibition can be relieved by adding lactose or isopropyl-β-D-thiogalactopyranoside (IPTG). lac repressor encoded by lacI
   4740..4770    -  promoter       lac promoter: promoter for the E. coli lac operon
   4785..4806    -  protein_bind   CAP binding site: CAP binding activates transcription in the presence of cAMP. E. coli catabolite activator protein
   4819..4858    -  CDS            lacI (fragment): lac repressor; lacI; The lac repressor binds to the lac operator to inhibit transcription in E. coli. This inhibition can be relieved by adding lactose or isopropyl-β-D-thiogalactopyranoside (IPTG).
   4865..4887    +  promoter       SV40 promoter (fragment): SV40 enhancer and early promoter
   4911..5046    +  rep_origin     SV40 ori: SV40 origin of replication
   5066..5200    +  polyA_signal   SV40 poly(A) signal: SV40 polyadenylation signal
   5202..5256    -  CDS            lacI (fragment): lac repressor; lacI; The lac repressor binds to the lac operator to inhibit transcription in E. coli. This inhibition can be relieved by adding lactose or isopropyl-β-D-thiogalactopyranoside (IPTG).
   5439..6027    -  rep_origin     ori: high-copy-number ColE1/pMB1/pBR322/pUC origin of replication
   6198..7058    -  CDS            AmpR: β-lactamase; bla; confers resistance to ampicillin, carbenicillin, and related antibiotics
   7059..7163    -  promoter       AmpR promoter: bla
>Addgene plasmid #92013 | pCAGIG_V5-PPP6C | depositor full sequence | sequence record 176784 | Full Sequence
GTCGACATTGATTATTGACTAGTTATTAATAGTAATCAATTACGGGGTCATTAGTTCATAGCCCATATAT
GGAGTTCCGCGTTACATAACTTACGGTAAATGGCCCGCCTGGCTGACCGCCCAACGACCCCCGCCCATTG
ACGTCAATAATGACGTATGTTCCCATAGTAACGCCAATAGGGACTTTCCATTGACGTCAATGGGTGGACT
ATTTACGGTAAACTGCCCACTTGGCAGTACATCAAGTGTATCATATGCCAAGTACGCCCCCTATTGACGT
CAATGACGGTAAATGGCCCGCCTGGCATTATGCCCAGTACATGACCTTATGGGACTTTCCTACTTGGCAG
TACATCTACGTATTAGTCATCGCTATTACCATGGGTCGAGGTGAGCCCCACGTTCTGCTTCACTCTCCCC
ATCTCCCCCCCCTCCCCACCCCCAATTTTGTATTTATTTATTTTTTAATTATTTTGTGCAGCGATGGGGG
CGGGGGGGGGGGGGGCGCGCGCCAGGCGGGGCGGGGCGGGGCGAGGGGCGGGGCGGGGCGAGGCGGAGAG
GTGCGGCGGCAGCCAATCAGAGCGGCGCGCTCCGAAAGTTTCCTTTTATGGCGAGGCGGCGGCGGCGGCG
GCCCTATAAAAAGCGAAGCGCGCGGCGGGCGGGAGTCGCTGCGTTGCCTTCGCCCCGTGCCCCGCTCCGC
GCCGCCTCGCGCCGCCCGCCCCGGCTCTGACTGACCGCGTTACTCCCACAGGTGAGCGGGCGGGACGGCC
CTTCTCCTCCGGGCTGTAATTAGCGCTTGGTTTAATGACGGCTCGTTTCTTTTCTGTGGCTGCGTGAAAG
CCTTAAAGGGCTCCGGGAGGGCCCTTTGTGCGGGGGGGAGCGGCTCGGGGGGTGCGTGCGTGTGTGTGTG
CGTGGGGAGCGCCGCGTGCGGCCCGCGCTGCCCGGCGGCTGTGAGCGCTGCGGGCGCGGCGCGGGGCTTT
GTGCGCTCCGCGTGTGCGCGAGGGGAGCGCGGCCGGGGGCGGTGCCCCGCGGTGCGGGGGGGCTGCGAGG
GGAACAAAGGCTGCGTGCGGGGTGTGTGCGTGGGGGGGTGAGCAGGGGGTGTGGGCGCGGCGGTCGGGCT
GTAACCCCCCCCTGCACCCCCCTCCCCGAGTTGCTGAGCACGGCCCGGCTTCGGGTGCGGGGCTCCGTGC
GGGGCGTGGCGCGGGGCTCGCCGTGCCGGGCGGGGGGTGGCGGCAGGTGGGGGTGCCGGGCGGGGCGGGG
CCGCCTCGGGCCGGGGAGGGCTCGGGGGAGGGGCGCGGCGGCCCCGGAGCGCCGGCGGCTGTCGAGGCGC
GGCGAGCCGCAGCCATTGCCTTTTATGGTAATCGTGCGAGAGGGCGCAGGGACTTCCTTTGTCCCAAATC
TGGCGGAGCCGAAATCTGGGAGGCGCCGCCGCACCCCCTCTAGCGGGCGCGGGCGAAGCGGTGCGGCGCC
GGCAGGAAGGAAATGGGCGGGGAGGGCCTTCGTGCGTCGCCGCGCCGCCGTCCCCTTCTCCATCTCCAGC
CTCGGGGCTGCCGCAGGGGGACGGCTGCCTTCGGGGGGGACGGGGCAGGGCGGGGTTCGGCTTCTGGCGT
GTGACCGGCGGCTCTAGAGCCTCTGCTAACCATGTTCATGCCTTCTTCTTTTTCCTACAGCTCCTGGGCA
ACGTGCTGGTTATTGTGCTGTCTCATCATTTTGGCAAAGAATTACCACCATGGCAGGCAAGCCAATCCCT
AACCCTCTGCTGGGCCTGGACAGCACCGAATTGATCACAAGTTTGTACAAAAAAGCAGGCACCATGGCGC
CGCTAGACCTGGACAAGTATGTGGAAATAGCGCGGCTGTGCAAGTACCTGCCAGAGAACGACCTGAAGCG
GCTATGTGACTACGTTTGTGACCTCCTCTTAGAAGAGTCAAATGTTCAGCCAGTATCAACACCAGTAACA
GTGTGTGGAGATATCCATGGACAGTTTTATGACCTTTGTGAACTGTTCAGAACTGGAGGTCAGGTTCCTG
ACACAAACTACATATTTATGGGTGATTTTGTAGACAGAGGTTACTATAGTTTGGAGACCTTCACTTACCT
TCTTGCATTAAAGGCTAAATGGCCTGATCGTATTACACTTTTGCGAGGAAATCATGAGAGTAGACAGATA
ACACAGGTCTATGGATTTTATGATGAGTGCCAAACCAAATATGGAAATGCTAATGCCTGGAGATACTGTA
CCAAAGTTTTTGACATGCTCACAGTAGCAGCTTTAATAGATGAGCAGATTTTGTGTGTCCATGGTGGTTT
ATCTCCTGATATCAAAACACTGGATCAAATTCGAACCATCGAACGGAATCAGGAAATTCCTCATAAAGGA
GCATTTTGTGATCTGGTTTGGTCAGATCCTGAAGATGTGGATACCTGGGCTATCAGTCCCCGAGGAGCAG
GTTGGCTTTTTGGAGCAAAGGTCACAAATGAGTTTGTTCATATCAACAACTTAAAACTCATCTGCAGAGC
ACATCAACTAGTGCACGAAGGCTATAAATTTATGTTTGATGAGAAGCTGGTGACAGTATGGTCTGCTCCT
AATTACTGCTATCGTTGTGGAAATATTGCTTCGATCATGGTCTTCAAAGATGTAAATACAAGAGAACCAA
AGTTATTCCGGGCAGTTCCAGATTCAGAACGTGTTATTCCTCCCAGAACGACAACGCCATATTTCCTTTA
GAACCCAGCTTTCTTGTACAAAGTGGTTGATCTCGAGGATTGGCGCGCCAAGATATCTTAATTAAGTTAA
CAGGCGGCCGCTACGTAAATTCCGCCCCCCCCCCCCCTCTCCCTCCCCCCCCCCTAACGTTACTGGCCGA
AGCCGCTTGGAATAAGGCCGGTGTGCGTTTGTCTATATGTTATTTTCCACCATATTGCCGTCTTTTGGCA
ATGTGAGGGCCCGGAAACCTGGCCCTGTCTTCTTGACGAGCATTCCTAGGGGTCTTTCCCCTCTCGCCAA
AGGAATGCAAGGTCTGTTGAATGTCGTGAAGGAAGCAGTTCCTCTGGAAGCTTCTTGAAGACAAACAACG
TCTGTAGCGACCCTTTGCAGGCAGCGGAACCCCCCACCTGGCGACAGGTGCCTCTGCGGCCAAAAGCCAC
GTGTATAAGATACACCTGCAAAGGCGGCACAACCCCAGTGCCACGTTGTGAGTTGGATAGTTGTGGAAAG
AGTCAAATGGCTCTCCTCAAGCGTATTCAACAAGGGGCTGAAGGATGCCCAGAAGGTACCCCATTGTATG
GGATCTGATCTGGGGCCTCGGTGCACATGCTTTACATGTGTTTAGTCGAGGTTAAAAAAACGTCTAGGCC
CCCCGAACCACGGGGACGTGGTTTTCCTTTGAAAAACACGATGATAATATGGCCACAACCATGGTGAGCA
AGGGCGAGGAGCTGTTCACCGGGGTGGTGCCCATCCTGGTCGAGCTGGACGGCGACGTAAACGGCCACAA
GTTCAGCGTGTCCGGCGAGGGCGAGGGCGATGCCACCTACGGCAAGCTGACCCTGAAGTTCATCTGCACC
ACCGGCAAGCTGCCCGTGCCCTGGCCCACCCTCGTGACCACCCTGACCTACGGCGTGCAGTGCTTCAGCC
GCTACCCCGACCACATGAAGCAGCACGACTTCTTCAAGTCCGCCATGCCCGAAGGCTACGTCCAGGAGCG
CACCATCTTCTTCAAGGACGACGGCAACTACAAGACCCGCGCCGAGGTGAAGTTCGAGGGCGACACCCTG
GTGAACCGCATCGAGCTGAAGGGCATCGACTTCAAGGAGGACGGCAACATCCTGGGGCACAAGCTGGAGT
ACAACTACAACAGCCACAACGTCTATATCATGGCCGACAAGCAGAAGAACGGCATCAAGGTGAACTTCAA
GATCCGCCACAACATCGAGGACGGCAGCGTGCAGCTCGCCGACCACTACCAGCAGAACACCCCCATCGGC
GACGGCCCCGTGCTGCTGCCCGACAACCACTACCTGAGCACCCAGTCCGCCCTGAGCAAAGACCCCAACG
AGAAGCGCGATCACATGGTCCTGCTGGAGTTCGTGACCGCCGCCGGGATCACTCTCGGCATGGACGAGCT
GTACAAGTAACAATTGGCATGCGGCCGGCCGCCAGCACAGTGGTCGATCGACCAATGCCCTGGCTCACAA
ATACCACTGAGATCTTTTTCCCTCTGCCAAAAATTATGGGGACATCATGAAGCCCCTTGAGCATCTGACT
TCTGGCTAATAAAGGAAATTTATTTTCATTGCAATAGTGTGTTGGAATTTTTTGTGTCTCTCACTCGGAA
GGACATATGGGAGGGCAAATCATTTAAAACATCAGAATGAGTATTTGGTTTAGAGTTTGGCAACATATGC
CATATGCTGGCTGCCATGAACAAAGGTGGCTATAAAGAGGTCATCAGTATATGAAACAGCCCCCTGCTGT
CCATTCCTTATTCCATAGAAAAGCCTTGACTTGAGGTTAGATTTTTTTTATATTTTGTTTTGTGTTATTT
TTTTCTTTAACATCCCTAAAATTTTCCTTACATGTTTTACTAGCCAGATTTTTCCTCCTCTCCTGACTAC
TCCCAGTCATAGCTGTCCCTCTTCTCTTATGAAGATCCCTCGACCTGCAGCCCAAGCTTGGCGTAATCAT
GGTCATAGCTGTTTCCTGTGTGAAATTGTTATCCGCTCACAATTCCACACAACATACGAGCCGGAAGCAT
AAAGTGTAAAGCCTGGGGTGCCTAATGAGTGAGCTAACTCACATTAATTGCGTTGCGCTCACTGCCCGCT
TTCCAGTCGGGAAACCTGTCGTGCCAGCGGATCCGCATCTCAATTAGTCAGCAACCATAGTCCCGCCCCT
AACTCCGCCCATCCCGCCCCTAACTCCGCCCAGTTCCGCCCATTCTCCGCCCCATGGCTGACTAATTTTT
TTTATTTATGCAGAGGCCGAGGCCGCCTCGGCCTCTGAGCTATTCCAGAAGTAGTGAGGAGGCTTTTTTG
GAGGCCTAGGCTTTTGCAAAAAGCTAACTTGTTTATTGCAGCTTATAATGGTTACAAATAAAGCAATAGC
ATCACAAATTTCACAAATAAAGCATTTTTTTCACTGCATTCTAGTTGTGGTTTGTCCAAACTCATCAATG
TATCTTATCATGTCTGGATCCGCTGCATTAATGAATCGGCCAACGCGCGGGGAGAGGCGGTTTGCGTATT
GGGCGCTCTTCCGCTTCCTCGCTCACTGACTCGCTGCGCTCGGTCGTTCGGCTGCGGCGAGCGGTATCAG
CTCACTCAAAGGCGGTAATACGGTTATCCACAGAATCAGGGGATAACGCAGGAAAGAACATGTGAGCAAA
AGGCCAGCAAAAGGCCAGGAACCGTAAAAAGGCCGCGTTGCTGGCGTTTTTCCATAGGCTCCGCCCCCCT
GACGAGCATCACAAAAATCGACGCTCAAGTCAGAGGTGGCGAAACCCGACAGGACTATAAAGATACCAGG
CGTTTCCCCCTGGAAGCTCCCTCGTGCGCTCTCCTGTTCCGACCCTGCCGCTTACCGGATACCTGTCCGC
CTTTCTCCCTTCGGGAAGCGTGGCGCTTTCTCAATGCTCACGCTGTAGGTATCTCAGTTCGGTGTAGGTC
GTTCGCTCCAAGCTGGGCTGTGTGCACGAACCCCCCGTTCAGCCCGACCGCTGCGCCTTATCCGGTAACT
ATCGTCTTGAGTCCAACCCGGTAAGACACGACTTATCGCCACTGGCAGCAGCCACTGGTAACAGGATTAG
CAGAGCGAGGTATGTAGGCGGTGCTACAGAGTTCTTGAAGTGGTGGCCTAACTACGGCTACACTAGAAGG
ACAGTATTTGGTATCTGCGCTCTGCTGAAGCCAGTTACCTTCGGAAAAAGAGTTGGTAGCTCTTGATCCG
GCAAACAAACCACCGCTGGTAGCGGTGGTTTTTTTGTTTGCAAGCAGCAGATTACGCGCAGAAAAAAAGG
ATCTCAAGAAGATCCTTTGATCTTTTCTACGGGGTCTGACGCTCAGTGGAACGAAAACTCACGTTAAGGG
ATTTTGGTCATGAGATTATCAAAAAGGATCTTCACCTAGATCCTTTTAAATTAAAAATGAAGTTTTAAAT
CAATCTAAAGTATATATGAGTAAACTTGGTCTGACAGTTACCAATGCTTAATCAGTGAGGCACCTATCTC
AGCGATCTGTCTATTTCGTTCATCCATAGTTGCCTGACTCCCCGTCGTGTAGATAACTACGATACGGGAG
GGCTTACCATCTGGCCCCAGTGCTGCAATGATACCGCGAGACCCACGCTCACCGGCTCCAGATTTATCAG
CAATAAACCAGCCAGCCGGAAGGGCCGAGCGCAGAAGTGGTCCTGCAACTTTATCCGCCTCCATCCAGTC
TATTAATTGTTGCCGGGAAGCTAGAGTAAGTAGTTCGCCAGTTAATAGTTTGCGCAACGTTGTTGCCATT
GCTACAGGCATCGTGGTGTCACGCTCGTCGTTTGGTATGGCTTCATTCAGCTCCGGTTCCCAACGATCAA
GGCGAGTTACATGATCCCCCATGTTGTGCAAAAAAGCGGTTAGCTCCTTCGGTCCTCCGATCGTTGTCAG
AAGTAAGTTGGCCGCAGTGTTATCACTCATGGTTATGGCAGCACTGCATAATTCTCTTACTGTCATGCCA
TCCGTAAGATGCTTTTCTGTGACTGGTGAGTACTCAACCAAGTCATTCTGAGAATAGTGTATGCGGCGAC
CGAGTTGCTCTTGCCCGGCGTCAATACGGGATAATACCGCGCCACATAGCAGAACTTTAAAAGTGCTCAT
CATTGGAAAACGTTCTTCGGGGCGAAAACTCTCAAGGATCTTACCGCTGTTGAGATCCAGTTCGATGTAA
CCCACTCGTGCACCCAACTGATCTTCAGCATCTTTTACTTTCACCAGCGTTTCTGGGTGAGCAAAAACAG
GAAGGCAAAATGCCGCAAAAAAGGGAATAAGGGCGACACGGAAATGTTGAATACTCATACTCTTCCTTTT
TCAATATTATTGAAGCATTTATCAGGGTTATTGTCTCATGAGCGGATACATATTTGAATGTATTTAGAAA
AATAAACAAATAGGGGTTCCGCGCACATTTCCCCGAAAAGTGCCACCTG
