>Addgene plasmid #92013 | pCAGIG_V5-PPP6C | addgene partial sequence | sequence record 181324 | Addgene Partial NGS Result
GCCGGCGGCTGTCGAGGCGCGGCGAGCCGCAGCCATTGCCTTTTATGGTAATCGTGCGAGAGGGCGCAGG
GACTTCCTTTGTCCCAAATCTGTGCGGAGCCGAAATCTGGGAGGCGCCGCCGCACCCCCTCTAGCGGGCG
CGGGGCGAAGCGGTGCGGCGCCGGCAGGAAGGAAATGGGCGGGGAGGGCCTTCGTGCGTCGCCGCGCCGC
CGTCCCCTTCTCCCTCTCCAGCCTCGGGGCTGTCCGCGGGGGGACGGCTGCCTTCGGGGGGGACGGGGCA
GGGCGGGGTTCGGCTTCTGGCGTGTGACCGGCGGCTCTAGAGCCTCTGCTAACCATGTTCATGCCTTCTT
CTTTTTCCTACAGCTCCTGGGCAACGTGCTGGTTATTGTGCTGTCTCATCATTTTGGCAAAGAATTACCA
CCATGGCAGGCAAGCCAATCCCTAACCCTCTGCTGGGCCTGGACAGCACCGAATTGATCACAAGTTTGTA
CAAAAAAGCAGGCACCATGGCGCCGCTAGACCTGGACAAGTATGTGGAAATAGCGCGGCTGTGCAAGTAC
CTGCCAGAGAACGACCTGAAGCGGCTATGTGACTACGTTTGTGACCTCCTCTTAGAAGAGTCAAATGTTC
AGCCAGTATCAACACCAGTAACAGTGTGTGGAGATATCCATGGACAGTTTTATGACCTTTGTGAACTGTT
CAGAACTGGAGGTCAGGTTCCTGACACAAACTACATATTTATGGGTGATTTTGTAGACAGAGGTTACTAT
AGTTTGGAGACCTTCACTTACCTTCTTGCATTAAAGGCTAAATGGCCTGATCGTATTACACTTTTGCGAG
GAAATCATGAGAGTAGACAGATAACACAGGTCTATGGATTTTATGATGAGTGCCAAACCAAATATGGAAA
TGCTAATGCCTGGAGATACTGTACCAAAGTTTTTGACATGCTCACAGTAGCAGCTTTAATAGATGAGCAG
ATTTTGTGTGTCCATGGTGGTTTATCTCCTGATATCAAAACACTGGATCAAATTCGAACCATCGAACGGA
ATCAGGAAATTCCTCATAAAGGAGCATTTTGTGATCTGGTTTGGTCAGATCCTGAAGATGTGGATACCTG
GGCTATCAGTCCCCGAGGAGCAGGTTGGCTTTTTGGAGCAAAGGTCACAAATGAGTTTGTTCATATCAAC
AACTTAAAACTCATCTGCAGAGCACATCAACTAGTGCACGAAGGCTATAAATTTATGTTTGATGAGAAGC
TGGTGACAGTATGGTCTGCTCCTAATTACTGCTATCGTTGTGGAAATATTGCTTCGATCATGGTCTTCAA
AGATGTAAATACAAGAGAACCAAAGTTATTCCGGGCAGTTCCAGATTCAGAACGTGTTATTCCTCCCAGA
ACGACAACGCCATATTTCCTTTAGAACCCAGCTTTCTTGTACAAAGTGGTTGATCTCGAGGATTGGCGCG
CCAAGATATCTTAATTAAGTTAACAGGCGGCCGCTACGTAAATTCCGCCCCCCCCCCCCCTCTCCCTCCC
CCCCCCCTAACGTTACTGGCCGAAGCCGCTTGGAATAAGGCCGGTGTGCGTTTGTCTATATGTTATTTTC
CACCATATTGCCGTCTTTTGGCAATGTGAGGGCCCGGAAACCTGGCCCTGTCTTCTTGACGAGCATTCCT
AGGGGTCTTTCCCCTCTCGCCAAAGGAATGCAAGGTCTGTTGAATGTCGTGAAGGAAGCAGTTCCTCTGG
AAGCTTCTTGAAGACAAACAACGTCTGTAGCGACCCTTTGCAGGCAGCGGAACCCCCCACCTGGCGACAG
GTGCCTCTGCGGCCAAAAGCCACGTGTATAAGATACACCTGCAAAGGCGGCACAACCCCAGTGCCACGTT
GTGAGTTGGATAGTTGTGGAAAGAGTCAAATGGCTCTCCTCAAGCGTATTCAACAAGGGGCTGAAGGATG
CCCAGAAGGTACCCCATTGTATGGGATCTGATCTGGGGCCTCGGTGCACATGCTTTACATGTGTTTAGTC
GAGGTTAAAAAAACGTCTAGGCCCCCCGAACCACGGGGACGTGGTTTTCCTTTGAAAAACACGATGATAA
TATGGCCACATCGATGGTGAGCAAGGGCGAGGAGCTGTTCACCGGGGTGGTGCCCATCCTGGTCGAGCTG
GACGGCGACGTAAACGGCCACAAGTTCAGCGTGTCCGGCGAGGGCGAGGGCGATGCCACCTACGGCAAGC
TGACCCTGAAGTTCATCTGCACCACCGGCAAGCTGCCCGTGCCCTGGCCCACCCTCGTGACCACCTTCAC
CTACGGCGTGCAGTGCTTCGCCCGCTACCCCGACCACATGAAGCAGCACGACTTCTTCAAGTCCGCCATG
CCCGAAGGCTACGTCCAGGAGCGCACCATCTTCTTCAAGGACGACGGCAACTACAAGACCCGCGCCGAGG
TGAAGTTCGAGGGCGACACCCTGGTGAACCGCATCGAGCTGAAGGGCATCGACTTCAAGGAGGACGGCAA
CATCCTGGGGCACAAGCTGGAGTACAACTACAACAGCCACAAGGTCTATATCACCGCCGACAAGCAGAAG
AACGGCATCAAGGTGAACTTCAAGACCCGCCACAACATCGAGGACGGCAGCGTGCAGCTCGCCGACCACT
ACCAGCAGAACACCCCCATCGGCGACGGCCCCGTGCTGCTGCCCGACAACCACTACCTGAGCACCCAGTC
CGCCCTGAGCAAAGACCCCAACGAGAAGCGCGATCACATGGTCCTGCTGGAGTTCGTGACCGCCGCCGGG
ATCACTCTCGGCATGGACGAGCTGTACAAGTAACAATTGGCATGCGGCCGGCCGCCAGCACAGTGGTCGA
TCGACCAATGCCCTGGCTCACAAATACCACTGAGATCTTTTTCCCTCTGCCAAAAATTATGGGGACATCA
TGAAGCCCCTTGAGCATCTGACTTCTGGCTAATAAAGGAAATTTATTTTCATTGCAATAGTGTGTTGGAA
TTTTTTGTGTCTCTCACTCGGAAGGACATATGGGAGGGCAAATCATTTAAAACATCAGAATGAGTATTTG
GTTTAGAGTTTGGCAACATATGCCCATATGCTGGCTGCCATGAACAAAGGTTGGCTATAAAGAGGTCATC
AGTATATGAAACAGCCCCCTGCTGTCCATTCCTTATTCCATAGAAAAGCCTTGACTTGAGGTTAGATTTT
TTTTATATTTTGTTTTGTGTTATTTTTTTCTTTAACATCCCTAAAATTTTCCTTACATGTTTTACTAGCC
AGATTTTTCCTCCTCTCCTGACTACTCCCAGTCATAGCTGTCCCTCTTCTCTTATGGAGATCCCTCGACC
TGCAGCCCAAGCTTGGCGTAATCATGGTCATAGCTGTTTCCTGTGTGAAATTGTTATCCGCTCACAATTC
CACACAACATACGAGCCGGAAGCATAAAGTGTAAAGCCTGGGGTGCCTAATGAGTGAGCTAACTCACATT
AATTGCGTTGCGCTCACTGCCCGCTTTCCAGTCGGGAAACCTGTCGTGCCAGCGGATCCGCATCTCAATT
AGTCAGCAACCATAGTCCCGCCCCTAACTCCGCCCATCCCGCCCCTAACTCCGCCCAGTTCCGCCCATTC
TCCGCCCCATGGCTGACTAATTTTTTTTATTTATGCAGAGGCCGAGGCCGCCTCGGCCTCTGAGCTATTC
CAGAAGTAGTGAGGAGGCTTTTTTGGAGGCCTAGGCTTTTGCAAAAAGCTAACTTGTTTATTGCAGCTTA
TAATGGTTACAAATAAAGCAATAGCATCACAAATTTCACAAATAAAGCATTTTTTTCACTGCATTCTAGT
TGTGGTTTGTCCAAACTCATCAATGTATCTTATCATGTCTGGATCCGCTGCATTAATGAATCGGCCAACG
CGCGGGGAGAGGCGGTTTGCGTATTGGGCGCTCTTCCGCTTCCTCGCTCACTGACTCGCTGCGCTCGGTC
GTTCGGCTGCGGCGAGCGGTATCAGCTCACTCAAAGGCGGTAATACGGTTATCCACAGAATCAGGGGATA
ACGCAGGAAAGAACATGTGAGCAAAAGGCCAGCAAAAGGCCAGGAACCGTAAAAAGGCCGCGTTGCTGGC
GTTTTTCCATAGGCTCCGCCCCCCTGACGAGCATCACAAAAATCGACGCTCAAGTCAGAGGTGGCGAAAC
CCGACAGGACTATAAAGATACCAGGCGTTTCCCCCTGGAAGCTCCCTCGTGCGCTCTCCTGTTCCGACCC
TGCCGCTTACCGGATACCTGTCCGCCTTTCTCCCTTCGGGAAGCGTGGCGCTTTCTCATAGCTCACGCTG
TAGGTATCTCAGTTCGGTGTAGGTCGTTCGCTCCAAGCTGGGCTGTGTGCACGAACCCCCCGTTCAGCCC
GACCGCTGCGCCTTATCCGGTAACTATCGTCTTGAGTCCAACCCGGTAAGACACGACTTATCGCCACTGG
CAGCAGCCACTGGTAACAGGATTAGCAGAGCGAGGTATGTAGGCGGTGCTACAGAGTTCTTGAAGTGGTG
GCCTAACTACGGCTACACTAGAAGAACAGTATTTGGTATCTGCGCTCTGCTGAAGCCAGTTACCTTCGGA
AAAAGAGTTGGTAGCTCTTGATCCGGCAAACAAACCACCGCTGGTAGCGGTGGTTTTTTTGTTTGCAAGC
AGCAGATTACGCGCAGAAAAAAAGGATCTCAAGAAGATCCTTTGATCTTTTCTACGGGGTCTGACGCTCA
GTGGAACGAAAACTCACGTTAAGGGATTTTGGTCATGAGATTATCAAAAAGGATCTTCACCTAGATCCTT
TTAAATTAAAAATGAAGTTTTAAATCAATCTAAAGTATATATGAGTAAACTTGGTCTGACAGTTACCAAT
GCTTAATCAGTGAGGCACCTATCTCAGCGATCTGTCTATTTCGTTCATCCATAGTTGCCTGACTCCCCGT
CGTGTAGATAACTACGATACGGGAGGGCTTACCATCTGGCCCCAGTGCTGCAATGATACCGCGAGACCCA
CGCTCACCGGCTCCAGATTTATCAGCAATAAACCAGCCAGCCGGAAGGGCCGAGCGCAGAAGTGGTCCTG
CAACTTTATCCGCCTCCATCCAGTCTATTAATTGTTGCCGGGAAGCTAGAGTAAGTAGTTCGCCAGTTAA
TAGTTTGCGCAACGTTGTTGCCATTGCTACAGGCATCGTGGTGTCACGCTCGTCGTTTGGTATGGCTTCA
TTCAGCTCCGGTTCCCAACGATCAAGGCGAGTTACATGATCCCCCATGTTGTGCAAAAAAGCGGTTAGCT
CCTTCGGTCCTCCGATCGTTGTCAGAAGTAAGTTGGCCGCAGTGTTATCACTCATGGTTATGGCAGCACT
GCATAATTCTCTTACTGTCATGCCATCCGTAAGATGCTTTTCTGTGACTGGTGAGTACTCAACCAAGTCA
TTCTGAGAATAGTGTATGCGGCGACCGAGTTGCTCTTGCCCGGCGTCAATACGGGATAATACCGCGCCAC
ATAGCAGAACTTTAAAAGTGCTCATCATTGGAAAACGTTCTTCGGGGCGAAAACTCTCAAGGATCTTACC
GCTGTTGAGATCCAGTTCGATGTAACCCACTCGTGCACCCAACTGATCTTCAGCATCTTTTACTTTCACC
AGCGTTTCTGGGTGAGCAAAAACAGGAAGGCAAAATGCCGCAAAAAAGGGAATAAGGGCGACACGGAAAT
GTTGAATACTCATACTCTTCCTTTTTCAATATTATTGAAGCATTTATCAGGGTTATTGTCTCATGAGCGG
ATACATATTTGAATGTATTTAGAAAAATAAACAAATAGGGGTTCCGCGCACATTTCCCCGAAAAGTGCCA
CCTGGTCGACATTGATTATTGACTAGTTATTAATAGTAATCAATTACGGGGTCATTAGTTCATAGCCCAT
ATATGGAGTTCCGCGTTACATAACTTACGGTAAATGGCCCGCCTGGCTGACCGCCCAACGACCCCCGCCC
ATTGACGTCAATAATGACGTATGTTCCCATAGTAACGCCAATAGGGACTTTCCATTGACGTCAATGGGTG
GAGTATTTACGGTAAACTGCCCACTTGGCAGTACATCAAGTGTATCATATGCCAAGTACGCCCCCTATTG
ACGTCAATGACGGTAAATGGCCCGCCTGGCATTATGCCC
